>Addgene plasmid #154628 | pEPYC1CB0503 | addgene full sequence | sequence record 318576 | Addgene NGS Result
GTTTACCCGCCAATATATCCTGTCAAACACTGATAGTTTAAACCACTTCGTGCAGAAGACAATAGTGGAG
GGAGGCGTGTCGTTTTAGTGAGGTCCCCGCATAGCTGAACATCTATATAAGGTTTTGCTATTCATTGAAA
GCAGTAGTGACTGATTTGTATATAATGTACTGTATTAAAATCTTAATAGGTTTTGATAAAAGCGAACGTG
GGGAAACCCGAACCAAACCTTCTTCTAAACTCTCTCTCATCTCTCTTAAAGCAAACTTCTCTCTTGTCTT
TCTTGCGTGAGCGATCTTCAACGTTGTCAGATCGTGCTTCGGCACCAGTACAACGTTTTCTTTCACTGAA
GCGAAATCAAAGATCTCTTTGTGGACACGTAGTGCGGCGCCATTAAATAACGTGTACTTGTCCTATTCTT
GTCGGTGTGGTCTTGGGAAAAGAAAGCTTGCTGGAGGCTGCTGTTCAGCCCCATACATTACTTGTTACGA
TTCTGCTGACTTTCGGCGGGTGCAATATCTCTACTTCTGCTTGACGAGGTATTGTTGCCTGTACTTCTTT
CTTCTTCTTCTTGCTGATTGGTTCTATAAGAAATCTAGTATTTTCTTTGAAACAGAGTTTTCCCGTGGTT
TTCGAACTTGGAGAAAGATTGTTAAGCTTCTGTATATTCTGCCCAAATTACCATGGTGAGCGGCTGGCGG
CTGTTCAAGAAGATTAGCGGAATGGGTCAGTCCCTTATGTTACGTCCTGTAGAAACCCCAACCCGTGAAA
TCAAAAAACTCGACGGCCTGTGGGCATTCAGTCTGGATCGCGAAAACTGTGGAATTGATCAGCGTTGGTG
GGAAAGCGCGTTACAAGAAAGCCGGGCAATTGCTGTGCCAGGCAGTTTTAACGATCAGTTCGCCGATGCA
GATATTCGTAATTATGCGGGCAACGTCTGGTATCAGCGCGAAGTCTTTATACCGAAAGGTAAGTCTTACT
CTCTCTTTTTTGGTCTGTATTTTTAATTTTTTGAAGTATACTATTTGTACTGACGCTAATAATCTTTTTT
CAGGTTGGGCAGGCCAGCGTATCGTGCTGCGTTTCGATGCGGTCACTCATTACGGCAAAGTGTGGGTCAA
TAATCAGGAAGTGATGGAGCATCAGGGCGGCTATACGCCATTTGAAGCCGATGTCACGCCGTATGTTATT
GCCGGGAAAAGTGTACGTATCACCGTTTGTGTGAACAACGAACTGAACTGGCAGACTATCCCGCCGGGAA
TGGTGATTACCGACGAAAACGGCAAGAAAAAGCAGTCTTACTTCCATGATTTCTTTAACTATGCCGGAAT
CCATCGCAGCGTAATGCTCTACACCACGCCGAACACCTGGGTGGACGATATCACCGTGGTGACGCATGTC
GCGCAAGACTGTAACCACGCGTCTGTTGACTGGCAGGTACTTCATGCTTCAACGTGTAACTTAAGAGATA
CTGTGTGAAATTTTATATTTCCATACATTTGCTTGACCTTTGCTTTTTGTCAATTTTTTTCCCCTTACAG
GTGGTGGCCAATGGTGATGTCAGCGTTGAACTGCGTGATGCGGATCAACAGGTGGTTGCAACTGGACAAG
GCACTAGCGGGACTTTGCAAGTGGTGAATCCGCACCTCTGGCAACCGGGTGAAGGTTATCTCTATGAACT
GTGCGTCACAGCCAAAAGCCAGACAGAGTGTGATATCTACCCGCTTCGCGTCGGCATCCGGTCAGTGGCA
GTGAAGGGCGAACAGTTCCTGATTAACCACAAACCGTTCTACTTTACTGGCTTTGGTCGTCATGAAGATG
CGGACTTGCGTGGCAAAGGATTCGATAACGTGCTGATGGTGCACGACCACGCATTAATGGACTGGATTGG
GGCCAACTCCTACCGTACCTCGCATTACCCTTACGCTGAAGAGATGCTCGACTGGGCAGATGAACATGGC
ATCGTGGTGATTGATGAAACTGCTGCTGTCGGCTTTAACCTCTCTTTAGGCATTGGTTTCGAAGCGGGCA
ACAAGCCGAAAGAACTGTACAGCGAAGAGGCAGTCAACGGGGAAACTCAGCAAGCGCACTTACAGGCGAT
TAAAGAGCTGATAGCGCGTGACAAAAACCACCCAAGCGTGGTGATGTGGAGTATTGCCAACGAACCGGAT
ACCCGTCCGCAAGGTGCACGGGAATATTTCGCGCCACTGGCGGAAGCAACGCGTAAACTCGACCCGACGC
GTCCGATCACCTGCGTCAATGTAATGTTCTGCGACGCTCACACCGATACCATCAGCGATCTCTTTGATGT
GCTGTGCCTGAACCGTTATTACGGATGGTATGTCCAAAGCGGCGATTTGGAAACGGCAGAGAAGGTACTG
GAAAAAGAACTTCTGGCCTGGCAGGAGAAACTGCATCAGCCGATTATCATCACCGAATACGGCGTGGATA
CGTTAGCCGGGCTGCACTCAATGTACACCGACATGTGGAGTGAAGAGTATCAGTGTGCATGGCTGGATAT
GTATCACCGCGTCTTTGATCGCGTCAGCGCCGTCGTCGGTGAACAGGTATGGAATTTCGCCGATTTTGCG
ACCTCGCAAGGCATATTGCGCGTTGGCGGTAACAAGAAAGGGATCTTCACTCGCGACCGCAAACCGAAGT
CGGCGGCTTTTCTGCTGCAAAAACGCTGGACTGGCATGAACTTCGGTGAAAAACCGCAGCAGGGAGGCAA
ACAAGGTTCGATGGTGAGCAAGGGCGAGGAGCTGTTCACCGGGGTGGTGCCCATCCTGGTCGAGCTGGAC
GGCGACGTAAACGGCCACAAGTTCAGCGTGTCCGGCGAGGGCGAGGGCGATGCCACCTACGGCAAGCTGA
CCCTGAAGTTCATCTGCACCACCGGCAAGCTGCCCGTGCCCTGGCCCACCCTCGTGACCACCTTCGGCTA
CGGCCTGCAGTGCTTCGCCCGCTACCCCGACCACATGAAGCAGCACGACTTCTTCAAGTCCGCCATGCCC
GAAGGCTACGTCCAGGAGCGCACCATCTTCTTCAAGGACGACGGCAACTACAAGACCCGCGCCGAGGTGA
AGTTCGAGGGCGACACCCTGGTGAACCGCATCGAGCTGAAGGGCATCGACTTCAAGGAGGACGGCAACAT
CCTGGGGCACAAGCTGGAGTACAACTACAACAGCCACAACGTCTATATCATGGCCGACAAGCAGAAGAAC
GGCATCAAGGTGAACTTCAAGATCCGCCACAACATCGAGGACGGCAGCGTGCAGCTCGCCGACCACTACC
AGCAGAACACCCCCATCGGCGACGGCCCCGTGCTGCTGCCCGACAACCACTACCTGAGCTACCAGTCCGC
CCTGAGCAAAGACCCCAACGAGAAGCGCGATCACATGGTCCTGCTGGAGTTCGTGACCGCCGCCGGGATC
ACTCTCGGCATGGACGAGCTGTACAAGTGAGCTTGTCCTGCTTTAATGAGATATGCGAGAAGCCTATGAT
CGCATGATATTTGCTTTCAATTCTGTTGTGCACGTTGTAAAAAACCTGAGCATGTGTAGCTCAGATCCTT
ACCGCCGGTTTCGGTTCATTCTAATGAATATATCACCCGTTACTATCGTATTTTTATGAATAATATTCTC
CGTTCAATTTACTGATTGTACCCTACTACTTATATGTACAATATTAAAATGAAAACAATATATTGTGCTG
AATAGGTTTATAGCGACATCTATGATAGAGCGCCACAATAACAAACAATTGCGTTTTATTATTACAAATC
CAATTTTAAAAAAAGCGGCAGAACCGGTCAAACCTAAAAGACTGATTACATAAATCTTATTCAAATTTCA
AAAGTGCCCCAGGGGCTAGTATCTACGACACACCGAGCGGCGAACTAATAACGCTCACTGAAGGGAACTC
CGGTTCCCCGCCGGCGCGCATGGGTGAGATTCCTTGAAGTTGAGTATTGGCCGTCCGCTCTACCGAAAGT
TACGGGCACCATTCAACCCGGTCCAGCACGGCGGCCGGGTAACCGACTTGCTGCCCCGAGAATTATGCAG
CATTTTTTTGGTGTATGTGGGCCCCAAATGAAGTGCAGGTCAAACCTTGACAGTGACGACAAATCGTTGG
GCGGGTCCAGGGCGAATTTTGCGACAACATGTCGAGGCTCAGCAGGACCGCTAAGCTTGAATTCTTGCTT
GTCTTCACAGAGTGGGGCCCACTGCATCCACCCCAGTACATTAAAAACGTCCGCAATGTGTTATTAAGTT
GTCTAAGCGTCAATTTGTTTACACCACAATATATCCTGCCACCAGCCAGCCAACAGCTCCCCGACCGGCA
GCTCGGCACAAAATCACCACTCGATACAGGCAGCCCATCAGTCAGATCAGGATCTCCTTTGCGACGCTCA
CCGGGCTGGTTGCCCTCGCCGCTGGGCTGGCGGCCGTCTATGGCCCTGCAAACGCGCCAGAAACGCCGTC
GAAGCCGTGTGCGAGACACCGCGGCCGCCGGCGTTGTGGATACCTCGCGGAAAACTTGGCCCTCACTGAC
AGATGAGGGGCGGACGTTGACACTTGAGGGGCCGACTCACCCGGCGCGGCGTTGACAGATGAGGGGCAGG
CTCGATTTCGGCCGGCGACGTGGAGCTGGCCAGCCTCGCAAATCGGCGAAAACGCCTGATTTTACGCGAG
TTTCCCACAGATGATGTGGACAAGCCTGGGGATAAGTGCCCTGCGGTATTGACACTTGAGGGGCGCGACT
ACTGACAGATGAGGGGCGCGATCCTTGACACTTGAGGGGCAGAGTGCTGACAGATGAGGGGCGCACCTAT
TGACATTTGAGGGGCTGTCCACAGGCAGAAAATCCAGCATTTGCAAGGGTTTCCGCCCGTTTTTCGGCCA
CCGCTAACCTGTCTTTTAACCTGCTTTTAAACCAATATTTATAAACCTTGTTTTTAACCAGGGCTGCGCC
CTGTGCGCGTGACCGCGCACGCCGAAGGGGGGTGCCCCCCCTTCTCGAACCCTCCCGGCCCGCTAACGCG
GGCCTCCCATCCCCCCAGGGGCTGCGCCCCTCGGCCGCGAACGGCCTCACCCCAAAAATGGCAGCGCTGG
CCAATTCGTGCGCGGAACCCCTATTTGTTTATTTTTCTAAATACATTCAAATATGTATCCGCTCATGAGA
CAATAACCTTGATAAATGCTTCAATAATATTGAAAAAGGAAGAGTATGAGTATTCAACATTTCCGTGTCG
CCCTTATTCCCTTTTTTGCGGCATTTTGCCTTCCTGTTTTTGCTCACCCAGAAACGCTGGTGAAAGTAAA
AGATGCTGAAGATCAGTTGGGTGCACGAGTGGGTTACATCGAACTGGATCTCAACAGCGGTAAGATCCTT
GAGAGTTTTCGCCCCGAAGAACGTTTTCCAATGATGAGCACTTTTAAAGTTCTGCTATGTGGCGCGGTAT
TATCCCGTATTGACGCCGGGCAAGAGCAACTCGGTCGCCGCATACACTATTCTCAGAATGACTTGGTTGA
GTACTCACCAGTCACAGAAAAGCATCTTACGGATGGCATGACAGTAAGAGAATTATGCAGTGCTGCCATA
ACCATGAGTGATAACACTGCGGCCAACTTACTTCTGACAACGATCGGAGGACCGAAGGAGCTAACCGCTT
TTTTGCACAACATGGGGGATCATGTAACTCGCCTTGATCGTTGGGAACCGGAGCTGAATGAAGCCATACC
AAACGACGAGCGTGACACCACGATGCCTGTAGCAATGGCAACAACGTTGCGCAAACTATTAACTGGCGAA
CTACTTACTCTAGCTTCCCGGCAACAATTAATAGACTGGATGGAGGCGGATAAAGTTGCAGGACCACTTC
TGCGCTCGGCCCTTCCGGCTGGCTGGTTTATTGCTGATAAATCTGGAGCCGGTGAGCGTGGTTCTCGCGG
TATCATTGCAGCACTGGGGCCAGATGGTAAGCCCTCCCGTATCGTAGTTATCTACACGACGGGGAGTCAG
GCAACTATGGATGAACGAAATAGACAGATCGCTGAGATAGGTGCCTCACTGATTAAGCATTGGTAACTGT
CAGACCAAGTTTACTCATATATACTTTAGATTGATTTAAAACTTCATTTTTAATTTAAAAGGATCTAGGT
GAAGATCCTTTTTGATAATCTCATGACCAAAATCCCTTAACGTGAGTTTTCGTTCCACTGAGCGTCAGAC
CCCGTAGAAAAGATCAAAGGATCTTCTTGAGATCCTTTTTTTCTGCGCGTAATCTGCTGCTTGCAAACAA
AAAAACCACCGCTACCAGCGGTGGTTTGTTTGCCGGATCAAGAGCTACCAACTCTTTTTCCGAAGGTAAC
TGGCTTCAGCAGAGCGCAGATACCAAATACTGTTCTTCTAGTGTAGCCGTAGTTAGGCCACCACTTCAAG
AACTCTGTAGCACCGCCTACATACCTCGCTCTGCTAATCCTGTTACCAGTGGCTGCTGCCAGTGGCGATA
AGTCGTGTCTTACCGGGTTGGACTCAAGACGATAGTTACCGGATAAGGCGCAGCGGTCGGGCTGAACGGG
GGGTTCGTGCACACAGCCCAGCTTGGAGCGAACGACCTACACCGAACTGAGATACCTACAGCGTGAGCTA
TGAGAAAGCGCCACGCTTCCCGAAGGGAGAAAGGCGGACAGGTATCCGGTAAGCGGCAGGGTCGGAACAG
GAGAGCGCACGAGGGAGCTTCCAGGGGGAAACGCCTGGTATCTTTATAGTCCTGTCGGGTTTCGCCACCT
CTGACTTGAGCGTCGATTTTTGTGATGCTCGTCAGGGGGGCGGAGCCTATGGAAAAACGCCAGCAACGCG
GCCTTTTTACGGTTCCTGGCAGATCCTAGATGTGGCGCAACGATGCCGGCGACAAGCAGGAGCGCACCGA
CTTCTTCCGCATCAAGTGTTTTGGCTCTCAGGCCGAGGCCCACGGCAAGTATTTGGGCAAGGGGTCGCTG
GTATTCGTGCAGGGCAAGATTCGGAATACCAAGTACGAGAAGGACGGCCAGACGGTCTACGGGACCGACT
TCATTGCCGATAAGGTGGATTATCTGGACACCAAGGCACCAGGCGGGTCAAATCAGGAATAAGGGCACAT
TGCCCCGGCGTGAGTCGGGGCAATCCCGCAAGGAGGGTGAATGAATCGGACGTTTGACCGGAAGGCATAC
AGGCAAGAACTGATCGACGCGGGGTTTTCCGCCGAGGATGCCGAAACCATCGCAAGCCGCACCGTCATGC
GTGCGCCCCGCGAAACCTTCCAGTCCGTCGGCTCGATGGTCCAGCAAGCTACGGCCAAGATCGAGCGCGA
CAGCGTGCAACTGGCTCCCCCTGCCCTGCCCGCGCCATCGGCCGCCGTGGAGCGTTCGCGTCGTCTTGAA
CAGGAGGCGGCAGGTTTGGCGAAGTCGATGACCATCGACACGCGAGGAACTATGACGACCAAGAAGCGAA
AAACCGCCGGCGAGGACCTGGCAAAACAGGTCAGCGAGGCCAAGCAGGCCGCGTTGCTGAAACACACGAA
GCAGCAGATCAAGGAAATGCAGCTTTCCTTGTTCGATATTGCGCCGTGGCCGGACACGATGCGAGCGATG
CCAAACGACACGGCCCGCTCTGCCCTGTTCACCACGCGCAACAAGAAAATCCCGCGCGAGGCGCTGCAAA
ACAAGGTCATTTTCCACGTCAACAAGGACGTGAAGATCACCTACACCGGCGTCGAGCTGCGGGCCGACGA
TGACGAACTGGTGTGGCAGCAGGTGTTGGAGTACGCGAAGCGCACCCCTATCGGCGAGCCGATCACCTTC
ACGTTCTACGAGCTTTGCCAGGACCTGGGCTGGTCGATCAATGGCCGGTATTACACGAAGGCCGAGGAAT
GCCTGTCGCGCCTACAGGCGACGGCGATGGGCTTCACGTCCGACCGCGTTGGGCACCTGGAATCGGTGTC
GCTGCTGCACCGCTTCCGCGTCCTGGACCGTGGCAAGAAAACGTCCCGTTGCCAGGTCCTGATCGACGAG
GAAATCGTCGTGCTGTTTGCTGGCGACCACTACACGAAATTCATATGGGAGAAGTACCGCAAGCTGTCGC
CGACGGCCCGACGGATGTTCGACTATTTCAGCTCGCACCGGGAGCCGTACCCGCTCAAGCTGGAAACCTT
CCGCCTCATGTGCGGATCGGATTCCACCCGCGTGAAGAAGTGGCGCGAGCAGGTCGGCGAAGCCTGCGAA
GAGTTGCGAGGCAGCGGCCTGGTGGAACACGCCTGGGTCAATGATGACCTGGTGCATTGCAAACGCTAGG
GCCTTGTGGGGTCAGTTCCGGCTGGGGGTTCAGCAGCCAGCGCCTGATCTGGGGAACCCTGTGGTTGGCA
TGCACATACAAATGGACGAACGGATAAACCTTTTCACGCCCTTTTAAATATCCGATTATTCTAATAAACG
CTCTTTTCTCTTAG
Features (pLannotate 1.2.2; 14 found; start..end, strand, type, name):
      1..25      -  misc_feature   RB T-DNA repeat: right border repeat from nopaline C58 T-DNA
    336..677     +  CDS            POL2_CPMVS (fragment): Experimental evidence at protein level: Swiss-Prot protein existence level 1. [Small capsid protein C-terminus part]: Acts as a suppressor of RNA-mediated gene silencing, also known as post-transcriptional gene silencing (PTGS), a mechanism of plant viral defense that limits the accumulation of viral RNAs. From Cowpea mosaic virus (strain SB) (CPMV).
    737..970     +  CDS            GUS (fragment): β-glucuronidase; uidA (or gusA) from E. coli
   1052..1438    +  CDS            GUS (fragment): β-glucuronidase; uidA (or gusA) from E. coli
   1538..2734    +  CDS            GUS (fragment): β-glucuronidase; uidA (or gusA) from E. coli
   2741..3457    +  CDS            EYFP: EYFP is a basic (constitutively fluorescent) green/yellow fluorescent protein published in 1996, derived from Aequorea victoria. It is reported to be a very rapidly-maturing weak dimer with high acid sensitivity.
   3468..4175    +  terminator     OCS terminator: octopine synthase terminator
   4287..4311    -  misc_feature   LB T-DNA repeat: left border repeat from nopaline C58 T-DNA
   4403..5034    +  rep_origin     oriV: incP origin of replication
   5121..5225    +  promoter       AmpR promoter: bla
   5226..6086    +  CDS            AmpR: β-lactamase; bla; confers resistance to ampicillin, carbenicillin, and related antibiotics
   6257..6845    +  rep_origin     ori: high-copy-number ColE1/pMB1/pBR322/pUC origin of replication
   7181..8326    +  CDS            trfA: TRFA_ECOLX - Experimental evidence at protein level: Swiss-Prot protein existence level 1. Also involved in plasmid copy number control, promoting intermolecular coupling of protein bound iterons at oriV, which inhibits replication initiation. From Escherichia coli.
   8353..8373    +  CDS            TetR (fragment): tetracycline resistance regulatory protein; tetR
