[The description below was written by a language model from this plasmid's Addgene catalogue record and pLannotate feature annotations shown in this document.]
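Description:
pEPYC1CB0503 is a MoClo (Golden Gate modular cloning) Level 1 reporter construct of about 8.5 kb, assembled in the pICH47811 acceptor backbone and catalogued as a synthetic biology vector. The backbone is a binary-type plasmid. A high-copy ColE1/pUC origin supports propagation in E. coli, while the broad-host-range incP oriV and its replication initiator gene trfA are parts that typically allow maintenance in Agrobacterium. Selection in bacteria is by ampicillin through the bla gene under its own promoter. The transcription unit lies between nopaline-type right and left T-DNA border repeats, so it can be delivered into plant cells by Agrobacterium-mediated transfer. It was assembled through BsaI sites that were destroyed during cloning, as is usual for Level 1 Golden Gate assemblies.

According to the record, the insert is MinSyn_000::CPMV::HiBit::GUS::YFP::ocsT, an entirely synthetic arrangement. MinSyn_000 is a minimal synthetic plant promoter; it and the short HiBiT luminescence-complementation tag are named in the catalogue entry but are not picked up as features in the annotation. Downstream of the promoter, the region annotated as a cowpea mosaic virus RNA-2 fragment corresponds to the CPMV leader element, commonly used to enhance translation in plants. The reporter is a fusion of β-glucuronidase and EYFP. GUS appears as three fragments separated by gaps, which suggests interruptions such as introns, although the record does not say so. The octopine synthase terminator ends the unit. The combined luminescent, histochemical or enzymatic, and fluorescent readouts let promoter activity be measured in several ways. The associated work concerns the rational design of minimal synthetic plant promoters; the specific role of MinSyn_000 within that series is not stated.
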