Addgene plasmid #154628: pEPYC1CB0503
Purpose: MoClo Level 1 reporter
Depositing lab: Nicola Patron. Depositing organization: Earlham Institute. Publication: Rational design of minimal synthetic promoters for plants. Cai YM, Kallam K, Tidd H, Gendarini G, Salzman A, Patron NJ. Nucleic Acids Res. 2020 Aug 28. pii: 5897334. doi: 10.1093/nar/gkaa682. PubMed 32856047.
Backbone
  Vector backbone: pICH47811
  Vector type: Synthetic Biology
Growth in bacteria
  Bacterial resistance: Ampicillin, 100 μg/mL
  Growth temperature: 37°C
  Growth strain: NEB Stable
  Copy number: High Copy
Gene/Insert
  Gene/Insert name: MinSyn_000 reporters [MinSyn_000::CPMV::HiBit::GUS::YFP::ocsT]
  Species: Synthetic
  Cloning method: Restriction Enzyme; 5′ cloning site BsaI (destroyed during cloning); 3′ cloning site BsaI (destroyed during cloning)
Terms and licenses: Academic/Nonprofit Terms; Industry Terms: Not Available to Industry
Depositor comments: Please visit https://www.biorxiv.org/content/10.1101/2020.05.14.095406v1 for bioRxiv preprint.
How to cite: pEPYC1CB0503 was a gift from Nicola Patron (Addgene plasmid # 154628 ; http://n2t.net/addgene:154628 ; RRID:Addgene_154628)
